Addgene plasmid #78182: pRSETb-ffDronpa
Purpose: Expresses ffDronpa E. coli strains
Depositing lab: Peter Dedecker. Depositing organization: Katholieke Universiteit Leuven. Publication: Green-to-red photoconvertible Dronpa mutant for multimodal super-resolution fluorescence microscopy. Moeyaert B, Nguyen Bich N, De Zitter E, Rocha S, Clays K, Mizuno H, van Meervelt L, Hofkens J, Dedecker P. ACS Nano. 2014 Feb 25;8(2):1664-73. doi: 10.1021/nn4060144. Epub 2014 Jan 21. PubMed 24410188.
Backbone
  Vector backbone: pRSETb
  Backbone size w/o insert (bp): 2860
  Total vector size (bp): 3535
  Vector type: Bacterial Expression
Growth in bacteria
  Bacterial resistance: Ampicillin, 100 μg/mL
  Growth temperature: 37°C
  Growth strain: DH5alpha
  Copy number: High Copy
Gene/Insert
  Gene/Insert name: ffDronpa (alt name: Dronpa-V60A)
  Insert size (bp): 675
  Promoter: T7
  Tag / fusion protein: 6xHis-tag; Xpress tag (N terminal on backbone)
  Cloning method: Restriction Enzyme; 5′ cloning site BamHI (not destroyed); 3′ cloning site EcoRI (not destroyed)
  Sequencing primers: 5′ TAATACGACTCACTATAGGG; 3′ TAGTTATTGCTCAGCGGTGG
Terms and licenses: Academic/Nonprofit Terms; Industry Terms: Not Available to Industry
How to cite: pRSETb-ffDronpa was a gift from Peter Dedecker (Addgene plasmid # 78182 ; http://n2t.net/addgene:78182 ; RRID:Addgene_78182)
