[The description below was written by a language model from this plasmid's Addgene catalogue record and pLannotate feature annotations shown in this document.]
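Description:
pRSETb-ffDronpa is a 3,535 bp bacterial expression plasmid built on the pRSETb backbone for producing the fluorescent protein ffDronpa in E. coli. It replicates from a high-copy ColE1/pUC-type origin and is selected with ampicillin through the β-lactamase gene driven by its own promoter. An f1 phage origin is also present, which in principle allows single-stranded DNA to be rescued with helper phage.

The 675 bp insert, ffDronpa (also recorded as Dronpa-V60A), sits between retained BamHI and EcoRI sites. It is a photoswitchable green fluorescent protein derived from the coral Echinophyllia sp. SC22 and is annotated as a very rapidly maturing monomer with low acid sensitivity. Transcription comes from a T7 promoter, so expression requires a host that supplies T7 RNA polymerase, and it ends at a T7 terminator downstream. Translation starts from the efficient T7 gene 10 ribosome binding site. The protein is made as an N-terminal fusion to backbone-encoded elements: a 6xHis tag for metal-affinity purification (the short match labelled as a capTEV fragment most likely corresponds to this His stretch), the T7 gene 10 leader that promotes translation, and the Xpress epitope, which includes an enterokinase cleavage site for removing the tags.

Short annotated fragments of SET1, lacZα and lacI appear to be backbone remnants or partial similarity hits rather than functional parts; no complete lac repressor gene or lac operator is annotated. The plasmid is suited to recombinant production and purification of ffDronpa, and the associated publication concerns Dronpa mutants for super-resolution fluorescence microscopy.
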