Features (pLannotate 1.2.2; 14 found; start..end, strand, type, name):
     20..38      +  promoter       T7 promoter: promoter for bacteriophage T7 RNA polymerase
     70..92      +  RBS            RBS: efficient ribosome binding site from bacteriophage T7 gene 10 (Olins and Rangwala, 1989)
    112..132     +  CDS            capTEV™ (fragment): composite tag for in vivo biotinylation, TEV protease cleavage, and 6xHis tagging
    133..165     +  CDS            T7 tag (gene 10 leader): leader peptide from bacteriophage T7 gene 10 promotes efficient translation in E. coli
    169..192     +  CDS            Xpress™ tag: Xpress™ epitope tag, including an enterokinase recognition and cleavage site
    199..870     +  CDS            ffDronpa: ffDronpa is a photoswitchable green fluorescent protein published in 2014, derived from Echinophyllia sp. SC22. It is reported to be a very rapidly-maturing monomer with low acid sensitivity.
    893..942     +  CDS            SET1 (fragment): solubility-enhancement tag derived from T7 phage gene 10B
    950..997     +  terminator     T7 terminator: transcription terminator for bacteriophage T7 RNA polymerase
   1023..1089    +  CDS            lacZα (fragment): LacZα fragment of β-galactosidase; lacZ fragment
   1094..1522    +  rep_origin     f1 ori (sequence partly withheld): f1 bacteriophage origin of replication; arrow indicates direction of (+) strand synthesis
   1575..1679    +  promoter       AmpR promoter: bla
   1680..2540    +  CDS            AmpR: β-lactamase; bla; confers resistance to ampicillin, carbenicillin, and related antibiotics
   2711..3299    +  rep_origin     ori: high-copy-number ColE1/pMB1/pBR322/pUC origin of replication
   3482..3535    +  CDS            lacI (fragment): lac repressor; lacI; The lac repressor binds to the lac operator to inhibit transcription in E. coli. This inhibition can be relieved by adding lactose or isopropyl-β-D-thiogalactopyranoside (IPTG).
>Addgene plasmid #78182 | pRSETb-ffDronpa | depositor full sequence | sequence record 145796 | Full Sequence pRSETb-ffDronpa
GATCTCGATCCCGCGAAATTAATACGACTCACTATAGGGAGACCACAACGGTTTCCCTCTAGAAATAATT
TTGTTTAACTTTAAGAAGGAGATATACATATGCGGGGTTCTCATCATCATCATCATCATGGTATGGCTAG
CATGACTGGTGGACAGCAAATGGGTCGGGATCTGTACGACGATGACGATAAGGATCCGATGAGTGTGATT
AAACCAGACATGAAGATCAAGCTGCGTATGGAAGGCGCTGTAAATGGACACCCGTTCGCGATTGAAGGAG
TTGGCCTTGGGAAGCCTTTCGAGGGAAAACAGAGTATGGACCTTAAAGTCAAAGAAGGCGGACCTCTGCC
TTTCGCCTATGACATCTTGACAACTGCGTTCTGTTACGGCAACAGGGTATTCGCCAAATACCCAGAAAAT
ATAGTAGACTATTTCAAGCAGTCGTTTCCTGAGGGCTACTCTTGGGAACGAAGCATGAATTACGAAGACG
GGGGCATTTGTAACGCGACAAACGACATAACCCTGGATGGTGACTGTTATATCTATGAAATTCGATTTGA
TGGTGTGAACTTTCCTGCCAATGGTCCAGTTATGCAGAAGAGGACTGTGAAATGGGAGCCATCCACTGAG
AAATTGTATGTGCGTGATGGAGTGCTGAAGGGTGATGTTAACATGGCTCTGTCGCTTGAAGGAGGTGGCC
ATTACCGATGTGACTTCAAAACTACTTATAAAGCTAAGAAGGTTGTCCAGTTGCCAGACTATCACTTTGT
GGACCACCACATTGAGATTAAAAGCCACGACAAAGATTACAGTAATGTTAATCTGCATGAGCATGCCGAA
GCGCATTCTGAGCTGCCGAGGCAGGCCAAGTAAGAATTCGAAGCTTGATCCGGCTGCTAACAAAGCCCGA
AAGGAAGCTGAGTTGGCTGCTGCCACCGCTGAGCAATAACTAGCATAACCCCTTGGGGCCTCTAAACGGG
TCTTGAGGGGTTTTTTGCTGAAAGGAGGAACTATATCCGGATCTGGCGTAATAGCGAAGAGGCCCGCACC
GATCGCCCTTCCCAACAGTTGCGCAGCCTGAATGGCGAATGGG
[124 nt withheld, positions 1094-1217]
C
[91 nt withheld, positions 1219-1309]
A
[49 nt withheld, positions 1311-1359]
CCTTTGACGTTGGAGTCCACGTTCTTT
[37 nt withheld, positions 1387-1423]
ACCCTATCTCGGTCTATTCTTTTGATTTATAAGGGATTTTGCCGATTTCGGCCTATTGGTTAAAAAATGA
GCTGATTTAACAAAAATTTAACGCGAATTTTAACAAAATATTAACGCTTACAATTTAGGTGGCACTTTTC
GGGGAAATGTGCGCGGAACCCCTATTTGTTTATTTTTCTAAATACATTCAAATATGTATCCGCTCATGAG
ACAATAACCCTGATAAATGCTTCAATAATATTGAAAAAGGAAGAGTATGAGTATTCAACATTTCCGTGTC
GCCCTTATTCCCTTTTTTGCGGCATTTTGCCTTCCTGTTTTTGCTCACCCAGAAACGCTGGTGAAAGTAA
AAGATGCTGAAGATCAGTTGGGTGCACGAGTGGGTTACATCGAACTGGATCTCAACAGCGGTAAGATCCT
TGAGAGTTTTCGCCCCGAAGAACGTTTTCCAATGATGAGCACTTTTAAAGTTCTGCTATGTGGCGCGGTA
TTATCCCGTATTGACGCCGGGCAAGAGCAACTCGGTCGCCGCATACACTATTCTCAGAATGACTTGGTTG
AGTACTCACCAGTCACAGAAAAGCATCTTACGGATGGCATGACAGTAAGAGAATTATGCAGTGCTGCCAT
AACCATGAGTGATAACACTGCGGCCAACTTACTTCTGACAACGATCGGAGGACCGAAGGAGCTAACCGCT
TTTTTGCACAACATGGGGGATCATGTAACTCGCCTTGATCGTTGGGAACCGGAGCTGAATGAAGCCATAC
CAAACGACGAGCGTGACACCACGATGCCTGTAGCAATGGCAACAACGTTGCGCAAACTATTAACTGGCGA
ACTACTTACTCTAGCTTCCCGGCAACAATTAATAGACTGGATGGAGGCGGATAAAGTTGCAGGACCACTT
CTGCGCTCGGCCCTTCCGGCTGGCTGGTTTATTGCTGATAAATCTGGAGCCGGTGAGCGTGGGTCTCGCG
GTATCATTGCAGCACTGGGGCCAGATGGTAAGCCCTCCCGTATCGTAGTTATCTACACGACGGGGAGTCA
GGCAACTATGGATGAACGAAATAGACAGATCGCTGAGATAGGTGCCTCACTGATTAAGCATTGGTAACTG
TCAGACCAAGTTTACTCATATATACTTTAGATTGATTTAAAACTTCATTTTTAATTTAAAAGGATCTAGG
TGAAGATCCTTTTTGATAATCTCATGACCAAAATCCCTTAACGTGAGTTTTCGTTCCACTGAGCGTCAGA
CCCCGTAGAAAAGATCAAAGGATCTTCTTGAGATCCTTTTTTTCTGCGCGTAATCTGCTGCTTGCAAACA
AAAAAACCACCGCTACCAGCGGTGGTTTGTTTGCCGGATCAAGAGCTACCAACTCTTTTTCCGAAGGTAA
CTGGCTTCAGCAGAGCGCAGATACCAAATACTGTTCTTCTAGTGTAGCCGTAGTTAGGCCACCACTTCAA
GAACTCTGTAGCACCGCCTACATACCTCGCTCTGCTAATCCTGTTACCAGTGGCTGCTGCCAGTGGCGAT
AAGTCGTGTCTTACCGGGTTGGACTCAAGACGATAGTTACCGGATAAGGCGCAGCGGTCGGGCTGAACGG
GGGGTTCGTGCACACAGCCCAGCTTGGAGCGAACGACCTACACCGAACTGAGATACCTACAGCGTGAGCT
ATGAGAAAGCGCCACGCTTCCCGAAGGGAGAAAGGCGGACAGGTATCCGGTAAGCGGCAGGGTCGGAACA
GGAGAGCGCACGAGGGAGCTTCCAGGGGGAAACGCCTGGTATCTTTATAGTCCTGTCGGGTTTCGCCACC
TCTGACTTGAGCGTCGATTTTTGTGATGCTCGTCAGGGGGGCGGAGCCTATGGAAAAACGCCAGCAACGC
GGCCTTTTTACGGTTCCTGGCCTTTTGCTGGCCTTTTGCTCACATGTTCTTTCCTGCGTTATCCCCTGAT
TCTGTGGATAACCGTATTACCGCCTTTGAGTGAGCTGATACCGCTCGCCGCAGCCGAACGACCGAGCGCA
GCGAGTCAGTGAGCGAGGAAGCGGAAGAGCGCCCAATACGCAAACCGCCTCTCCCCGCGCGTTGGCCGAT
TCATTAATGCAG
