>Addgene plasmid #78182 | pRSETb-ffDronpa | addgene partial sequence | sequence record 148188 | T7 5'-TAATACGACTCACTATAGGG-3'
AGAAGGAGATATACATATGCGGGGTTCTCATCATCATCATCATCATGGTATGGCTAGCATGACTGGTGGA
CAGCAAATGGGTCGGGATCTGTACGACGATGACGATAAGGATCCGATGAGTGTGATTAAACCAGACATGA
AGATCAAGCTGCGTATGGAAGGCGCTGTAAATGGACACCCGTTCGCGATTGAAGGAGTTGGCCTTGGGAA
GCCTTTCGAGGGAAAACAGAGTATGGACCTTAAAGTCAAAGAAGGCGGACCTCTGCCTTTCGCCTATGAC
ATCTTGACAACTGCGTTCTGTTACGGCAACAGGGTATTCGCCAAATACCCAGAAAATATAGTAGACTATT
TCAAGCAGTCGTTTCCTGAGGGCTACTCTTGGGAACGAAGCATGAATTACGAAGACGGGGGCATTTGTAA
CGCGACAAACGACATAACCCTGGATGGTGACTGTTATATCTATGAAATTCGATTTGATGGTGTGAACTTT
CCTGCCAATGGTCCAGTTATGCAGAAGAGGACTGTGAAATGGGAGCCATCCACTGAGAAATTGTATGTGC
GTGATGGAGTGCTGAAGGGTGATGTTAACATGGCTCTGTCGCTTGAAGGAGGTGGCCATTACCGATGTGA
CTTCAAAACTACTTATAAAGCTAAGAAGGTTGTCCAGTTGCCAGACTATCACTTTGTGGACCACCACATT
GAGATTAAAAGCCACGACAAAGATTACAGTAATGTTAATCTGCATGAGCATGCCGAAGCGCATTCTGAGC
TGCCGAGGCAGGCCAAGTAAGAATTCGAA
