>Addgene plasmid #78182 | pRSETb-ffDronpa | addgene partial sequence | sequence record 148189 | T7term 5'-GCTAGTTATTGCTCAGCGG-3'
GGGCTTTGTTAGCAGCCGGATCAAGCTTCGAATTCTTACTTGGCCTGCCTCGGCAGCTCAGAATGCGCTT
CGGCATGCTCATGCAGATTAACATTACTGTAATCTTTGTCGTGGCTTTTAATCTCAATGTGGTGGTCCAC
AAAGTGATAGTCTGGCAACTGGACAACCTTCTTAGCTTTATAAGTAGTTTTGAAGTCACATCGGTAATGG
CCACCTCCTTCAAGCGACAGAGCCATGTTAACATCACCCTTCAGCACTCCATCACGCACATACAATTTCT
CAGTGGATGGCTCCCATTTCACAGTCCTCTTCTGCATAACTGGACCATTGGCAGGAAAGTTCACACCATC
AAATCGAATTTCATAGATATAACAGTCACCATCCAGGGTTATGTCGTTTGTCGCGTTACAAATGCCCCCG
TCTTCGTAATTCATGCTTCGTTCCCAAGAGTAGCCCTCAGGAAACGACTGCTTGAAATAGTCTACTATAT
TTTCTGGGTATTTGGCGAATACCCTGTTGCCGTAACAGAACGCAGTTGTCAAGATGTCATAGGCGAAAGG
CAGAGGTCCGCCTTCTTTGACTTTAAGGTCCATACTCTGTTTTCCCTCGAAAGGCTTCCCAAGGCCAACT
CCTTCAATCGCGAACGGGTGTCCATTTACAGCGCCTTCCATACGCAGCTTGATCTTCATGTCTGGTTTAA
TCACACTCATCGGATCCTTATCGTCATCGTCGTACAGATCCCGACCCATTTGCTGTCCACCAGTCATGCT
AGCCATACCATGATGATGATGATGATGAGAACCC
